>Addgene plasmid #132339 | PV248 | addgene full sequence | sequence record 258477 | Addgene NGS Result
GTAAAACGACGGCCAGTGAATTGTAATACGACTCACTATAGGGCGAATTGGGTTACCCGGACCGAAGCTT
GCATGCCTGCAGTGCAGCGTGACCCGGTCGTGCCCCTCTCTAGAGATAATGAGCATTGCATGTCTAAGTT
ATAAAAAATTACCACATATTTTTTTTGTCACACTTGTTTGAAGTGCAGTTTATCTATCTTTATACATATA
TTTAAACTTTACTCTACGAATAATATAATCTATAGTACTACAATAATATCAGTGTTTTAGAGAATCATAT
AAATGAACAGTTAGACATGGTCTAAAGGACAATTGAGTATTTTGACAACAGGACTCTACAGTTTTATCTT
TTTAGTGTGCATGTGTTCTCCTTTTTTTTTGCAAATAGCTTCACCTATATAATACTTCATCCATTTTATT
AGTACATCCATTTAGGGTTTAGGGTTAATGGTTTTTATAGACTAATTTTTTTAGTACATCTATTTTATTC
TATTTTAGCCTCTAAATTAAGAAAACTAAAACTCTATTTTAGTTTTTTTATTTAATAATTTAGATATAAA
ATAGAATAAAATAAAGTGACTAAAAATTAAACAAATACCCTTTAAGAAATTAAAAAAACTAAGGAAACAT
TTTTCTTGTTTCGAGTAGATAATGCCAGCCTGTTAAACGCCGTCGACGAGTCTAACGGACACCAACCAGC
GAACCAGCAGCGTCGCGTCGGGCCAAGCGAAGCAGACGGCACGGCATCTCTGTCGCTGCCTCTGGACCCC
TCTCGAGAGTTCCGCTCCACCGTTGGACTTGCTCCGCTGTCGGCATCCAGAAATTGCGTGGCGGAGCGGC
AGACGTGAGCCGGCACGGCAGGCGGCCTCCTCCTCCTCTCACGGCACCGGCAGCTACGGGGGATTCCTTT
CCCACCGCTCCTTCGCTTTCCCTTCCTCGCCCGCCGTAATAAATAGACACCCCCTCCACACCCTCTTTCC
CCAACCTCGTGTTGTTCGGAGCGCACACACACACAACCAGATCTCCCCCAAATCCACCCGTCGGCACCTC
CGCTTCAAGGTACGCCGCTCGTCCTCCCCCCCCCCCTCTCTACCTTCTCTAGATCGGCGTTCCGGTCCAT
GCATGGTTAGGGCCCGGTAGTTCTACTTCTGTTCATGTTTGTGTTAGATCCGTGTTTGTGTTAGATCCGT
GCTGCTAGCGTTCGTACACGGATGCGACCTGTACGTCAGACACGTTCTGATTGCTAACTTGCCAGTGTTT
CTCTTTGGGGAATCCTGGGATGGCTCTAGCCGTTCCGCAGACGGGATCGATTTCATGATTTTTTTTGTTT
CGTTGCATAGGGTTTGGTTTGCCCTTTTCCTTTATTTCAATATATGCCGTGCACTTGTTTGTCGGGTCAT
CTTTTCATGCTTTTTTTTGTCTTGGTTGTGATGATGTGGTCTGGTTGGGCGGTCGTTCTAGATCGGAGTA
GAATTCTGTTTCAAACTACCTGGTGGATTTATTAATTTTGGATCTGTATGTGTGTGCCATACATATTCAT
AGTTACGAATTGAAGATGATGGATGGAAATATCGATCTAGGATAGGTATACATGTTGATGCGGGTTTTAC
TGATGCATATACAGAGATGCTTTTTGTTCGCTTGGTTGTGATGATGTGGTGTGGTTGGGCGGTCGTTCAT
TCGTTCTAGATCGGAGTAGAATACTGTTTCAAACTACCTGGTGTATTTATTAATTTTGGAACTGTATGTG
TGTGTCATACATCTTCATAGTTACGAGTTTAAGATGGATGGAAATATCGATCTAGGATAGGTATACATGT
TGATGTGGGTTTTACTGATGCATATACATGATGGCATATGCAGCATCTATTCATATGCTCTAACCTTGAG
TACCTATCTATTATAATAAACAAGTATGTTTTATAATTATTTTGATCTTGATATACTTGGATGATGGCAT
ATGCAGCAGCTATATGTGGATTTTTTTAGCCCTGCCTTCATACGCTATTTATTTGCTTGGTACTGTTTCT
TTTGTCGATGCTCACCCTGTTGTTTGGTGTTACTTCTGCAGGTCGACTCTAGAGGATCCATGGCCCCCAA
GAAGAAGCGCAAGGTCATGAACGCCATGAAAACCATCCTCCTCAAGTTCGCCGGCCCCCTCCAGAGCTGG
GGCACCAGCAGCCACTTCGAAACCCGCCACACCGACTTCTACCCCAGCAAGAGCGCGGTCATCGGCCTCC
TCGCCGCCAGCCTCGGGTACAGGCGCGACGAGGATGAAAAAATCCAGAAATTAAATGAGCTCGACTTCGC
CGTCAGGGTCGACCAGCAGGGCAACCTCCTCAGGGACTTCCACGTCGCCCAGAAGTACACCGAGAAGGGC
AAGTTCGACCGCAACTACGTCACCAACCGCTACTACCTCGAGGACGCCGTGTTCGTCGTCGCCCTCAGCC
ACACCGACGACAGCTTCATCGACATCATTAAAGGCGCCCTCAAGAACCCCTACTTCCAGCCCTTCATGGG
CAGGAGGGCCCTCCCCATCACCGCCGACTTCATCCTCGGCGAAACCGACGTCAACCCCCTCGAGAGCCTG
AAGAGCCTCAAGTGGCAGGCCAGCCTCTGGTTCATGAAAAAGAGCCACGACAAGGACGCCATCAGCCTCG
AGGTCTACCTCGACAGCCAGCTCGTCAACAAGGACGTCTACCAGCTCCGCCAGGACTACGTCCGCAGCTT
CAGCCAGAAGGGCAGGAGGTTCGGCTTCAGGTACGAGGTCCGCGAATTAATCAGCGTCCAGAACCCCCAC
TACCTCAACAAGAATACAGAGCACAACATCTTCGAGAGCATCGGCGACTAGTCTTCGTAAGTTAACCTAG
ACTTGTCCATCTTCTGGATTGGCCAACTTAATTAATGTATGAAATAAAAGGATGCACACATAGTGACATG
CTAATCACTATAATGTGGGCATCAAAGTTGTGTGTTATGTGTAATTACTAGTTATCTGAATAAAAGAGAA
AGAGATCATCCATATTTCTTATCCTAAATGAATGTCACGTGTCTTTATAATTCTTTGATGAACCAGATGC
ATTTCATTAACCAAATCCATATACATATAAATATTAATCATATATAATTAATATCAATTGGGTTAGCAAA
ACAAATCTAGTCTAGGTGTGTTTTGCGAATGCGGCCGCCACCGCGGTGGAGCTCGAATTCCGGTCCGGGT
CACCCAGCTTGAGTATTCTATAGTGTCACCTAAATAGCTTGGCGTAATCATGGTCATAGCTGTTTCCTGT
GTGAAATTGTTATCCGCTCACAATTCCACACAACATACGAGCCGGAAGCATAAAGTGTAAAGCCTGGGGT
GCCTAATGAGTGAGCTAACTCACATTAATTGCGTTGCGCTCACTGCCCGCTTTCCAGTCGGGAAACCTGT
CGTGCCAGCTGCATTAATGAATCGGCCAACGCGCGGGGAGAGGCGGTTTGCGTATTGGGCGCTCTTCCGC
TTCCTCGCTCACTGACTCGCTGCGCTCGGTCGTTCGGCTGCGGCGAGCGGTATCAGCTCACTCAAAGGCG
GTAATACGGTTATCCACAGAATCAGGGGATAACGCAGGAAAGAACATGTGAGCAAAAGGCCAGCAAAAGG
CCAGGAACCGTAAAAAGGCCGCGTTGCTGGCGTTTTTCCATAGGCTCCGCCCCCCTGACGAGCATCACAA
AAATCGACGCTCAAGTCAGAGGTGGCGAAACCCGACAGGACTATAAAGATACCAGGCGTTTCCCCCTGGA
AGCTCCCTCGTGCGCTCTCCTGTTCCGACCCTGCCGCTTACCGGATACCTGTCCGCCTTTCTCCCTTCGG
GAAGCGTGGCGCTTTCTCATAGCTCACGCTGTAGGTATCTCAGTTCGGTGTAGGTCGTTCGCTCCAAGCT
GGGCTGTGTGCACGAACCCCCCGTTCAGCCCGACCGCTGCGCCTTATCCGGTAACTATCGTCTTGAGTCC
AACCCGGTAAGACACGACTTATCGCCACTGGCAGCAGCCACTGGTAACAGGATTAGCAGAGCGAGGTATG
TAGGCGGTGCTACAGAGTTCTTGAAGTGGTGGCCTAACTACGGCTACACTAGAAGAACAGTATTTGGTAT
CTGCGCTCTGCTGAAGCCAGTTACCTTCGGAAAAAGAGTTGGTAGCTCTTGATCCGGCAAACAAACCACC
GCTGGTAGCGGTGGTTTTTTTGTTTGCAAGCAGCAGATTACGCGCAGAAAAAAAGGATCTCAAGAAGATC
CTTTGATCTTTTCTACGGGGTCTGACGCTCAGTGGAACGAAAACTCACGTTAAGGGATTTTGGTCATGGA
GCCACGTTGTGTCTCAAAATCTCTGATGTTACATTGCACAAGATAAAAATATATCATCATGAACAATAAA
ACTGTCTGCTTACATAAACAGTAATACAAGGGGTGTTATGAGCCATATTCAACGGGAAACGTCTTGCTCG
AGGCCGCGATTAAATTCCAACATGGATGCTGATTTATATGGGTATAAATGGGCTCGCGATAATGTCGGGC
AATCAGGTGCGACAATCTATCGATTGTATGGGAAGCCCGATGCGCCAGAGTTGTTTCTGAAACATGGCAA
AGGTAGCGTTGCCAATGATGTTACAGATGAGATGGTCAGACTAAACTGGCTGACGGAATTTATGCCTCTT
CCGACCATCAAGCATTTTATCCGTACTCCTGATGATGCATGGTTACTCACCACTGCGATCCCCGGAAAAA
CAGCATTCCAGGTATTAGAAGAATATCCTGATTCAGGTGAAAATATTGTTGATGCGCTGGCAGTGTTCCT
GCGCCGGTTGCATTCGATTCCTGTTTGTAATTGTCCTTTTAACAGCGATCGCGTATTTCGTCTCGCTCAG
GCGCAATCACGAATGAATAACGGTTTGGTTGATGCGAGTGATTTTGATGACGAGCGTAATGGCTGGCCTG
TTGAACAAGTCTGGAAAGAAATGCATAAACTTTTGCCATTCTCACCGGATTCAGTCGTCACTCATGGTGA
TTTCTCACTTGATAACCTTATTTTTGACGAGGGGAAATTAATAGGTTGTATTGATGTTGGACGAGTCGGA
ATCGCAGACCGATACCAGGATCTTGCCATCCTATGGAACTGCCTCGGTGAGTTTTCTCCTTCATTACAGA
AACGGCTTTTTCAGAAATATGGTATTGATAATCCTGATATGAATAAATTGCAGTTTCATTTGATGCTCGA
TGAGTTTTTCTAATCAGAATTGGTTAATTGGTTGTAACACTGGCAGAGCATTACGCTGACTTGACGGGAC
GGCGGCTTTGTTGAATAAATCGAACTTTTGCTGAGTTGAAGGATCAGATCACGCATCTTCCCGACAACGC
AGACCGTTCCGTGGCAAAGCAAAAGTTCAAAATCACCAACTGGTCCACCTACAACAAAGCTCTCATCAAC
CGTGGCTCCCTCACTTTCTGGCTGGATGATGGGGCGATTCAGGCCTGGTATGAGTCAGCAACACCTTCTT
CACGAGCCATGACATTAACCTATAAAAATAGGCGTATCACGAGGCCCTTTCGTCTCGCGCGTTTCGGTGA
TGACGGTGAAAACCTCTGACACATGCAGCTCCCGGAGACGGTCACAGCTTGTCTGTAAGCGGATGCCGGG
AGCAGACAAGCCCGTCAGGGCGCGTCAGCGGGTGTTGGCGGGTGTCGGGGCTGGCTTAACTATGCGGCAT
CAGAGCAGATTGTACTGAGAGTGCACCATATGCGGTGTGAAATACCGCACAGATGCGTAAGGAGAAAATA
CCGCATCAGGAAATTGTAAGCGTTAATATTTTGTTAAAATTCGCGTTAAATTTTTGTTAAATCAGCTCAT
TTTTTAACCAATAGGCCGAAATCGGCAAAATCCCTTATAAATCAAAAGAATAGACCGAGATAGGGT
[37 nt withheld, positions 5947-5983]
AAAGAACGTGGACTCCAACGTCAAAGG
[49 nt withheld, positions 6011-6059]
T
[91 nt withheld, positions 6061-6151]
G
[124 nt withheld, positions 6153-6276]
CCATTCGCCATTCAGGCTGCGCAACTGTTGGGAAGGGCGATCGGTGCGGGCCTCTTCGCTATTACGCCAG
CTGGCGAAAGGGGGATGTGCTGCAAGGCGATTAAGTTGGGTAACGCCAGGGTTTTCCCAGTCACGACGTT
Features (pLannotate 1.2.2; 15 found; start..end, strand, type, name):
     24..42      +  promoter       T7 promoter: promoter for bacteriophage T7 RNA polymerase
     77..2071    +  promoter       Ubi promoter: maize polyubiquitin gene promoter
   3181..3204    -  misc_feature   MCS (fragment): pBluescript multiple cloning site
   3237..3255    -  promoter       SP6 promoter: promoter for bacteriophage SP6 RNA polymerase
   3297..3313    -  protein_bind   lac operator: The lac repressor binds to the lac operator to inhibit transcription in E. coli. This inhibition can be relieved by adding lactose or isopropyl-β-D-thiogalactopyranoside (IPTG). lac repressor encoded by lacI
   3321..3351    -  promoter       lac promoter: promoter for the E. coli lac operon
   3366..3387    -  protein_bind   CAP binding site: CAP binding activates transcription in the presence of cAMP. E. coli catabolite activator protein
   3400..3492    -  CDS            lacI (fragment): lac repressor; lacI; The lac repressor binds to the lac operator to inhibit transcription in E. coli. This inhibition can be relieved by adding lactose or isopropyl-β-D-thiogalactopyranoside (IPTG).
   3675..4263    -  rep_origin     ori: high-copy-number ColE1/pMB1/pBR322/pUC origin of replication
   4448..5263    +  CDS            KanR: aminoglycoside phosphotransferase; aph(3')-Ia; confers resistance to kanamycin in bacteria or G418 (Geneticin®) in eukaryotes
   5404..5586    +  CDS            TRA2_ECOLX (fragment): Protein predicted: Swiss-Prot protein existence level 4. Required for transposition of transposon Tn903. From Escherichia coli.
   5584..5619    +  CDS            rop (fragment): Rop protein, which maintains plasmids at low copy number; rop
   5721..5820    +  misc_feature   bom (fragment): basis of mobility region from pBR322
   5848..6276    -  rep_origin     f1 ori (sequence partly withheld): f1 bacteriophage origin of replication; arrow indicates direction of (+) strand synthesis
   6280..21      -  CDS            lacZα (fragment) (across the origin): LacZα fragment of β-galactosidase; lacZ fragment
