[The description below was written by a language model from this plasmid's Addgene catalogue record and pLannotate feature annotations shown in this document.]
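Description:
PV248 is a plant expression plasmid built on the PHP17720 backbone to provide constitutive expression of CasD in maize (Zea mays). The insert is the CasD gene from Streptococcus thermophilus, a subunit of the type I-E CRISPR-Cascade complex, recoded with maize-preferred codons for expression and stability and assembled into the vector by Gibson cloning. In the 6,416 nt sequence, the annotated maize polyubiquitin (Ubi) promoter, a strong constitutive promoter widely used in monocots, lies directly upstream of an unannotated stretch of roughly 1.1 kb. That stretch presumably holds the CasD coding sequence and any terminator, but the automated annotation did not label either. The record therefore does not state which terminator, localization signals or tags, if any, are present.

The rest of the plasmid is a standard E. coli cloning backbone. It is maintained at high copy through a ColE1/pUC-type origin and selected with kanamycin via the aph(3')-Ia gene; an adjacent Tn903 transposition-protein fragment is a remnant of that marker's source. An f1 origin is also present, along with T7 and SP6 promoters flanking the cassette and leftover pieces of lac promoter/operator, lacZα, lacI, rop, bom and a multiple cloning site, none of which appear to contribute to function in plants. No T-DNA borders or plant selectable marker are annotated. This suggests use by direct DNA delivery alongside other plasmids rather than as an Agrobacterium binary vector, although the record does not state the delivery method. The associated work repurposed type I-E Cascade for gene activation in plants, so PV248 would supply one Cascade subunit among several co-expressed components.
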