Addgene plasmid #132339: PV248
Purpose: CasD constitutive expression cassette for Zea mays
Depositing lab: Joshua Young. Depositing organization: Corteva Agriscience. Publication: The repurposing of type I-E CRISPR-Cascade for gene activation in plants. Young JK, Gasior SL, Jones S, Wang L, Navarro P, Vickroy B, Barrangou R. Commun Biol. 2019 Oct 18;2:383. doi: 10.1038/s42003-019-0637-6. eCollection 2019. PubMed 31646186.
Backbone
  Vector backbone: PHP17720
  Vector type: Plant Expression
Growth in bacteria
  Bacterial resistance: Kanamycin, 50 μg/mL
  Growth temperature: 37°C
  Growth strain: DH5alpha
  Copy number: High Copy
Gene/Insert
  Gene/Insert name: CasD
  Species: Streptococcus thermophilus
  Mutation: Codon optimize for expression and stability in Zea mays
  Cloning method: Gibson Cloning
Terms and licenses: Academic/Nonprofit Terms; Industry Terms: Not Available to Industry
How to cite: PV248 was a gift from Joshua Young (Addgene plasmid # 132339 ; http://n2t.net/addgene:132339 ; RRID:Addgene_132339)
